Addgene plasmid #160236: 907K
Purpose: FlightN-PipR-VP16-Sv40-attB
Depositing lab: Omar Akbari. Depositing organization: University of California, San Diego (UCSD). Publication: Spatial control of gene expression in flies using bacterially derived binary transactivation systems. Gamez S, Vesga LC, Mendez-Sanchez SC, Akbari OS. Insect Mol Biol. 2021 Oct;30(5):461-471. doi: 10.1111/imb.12717. Epub 2021 May 24. PubMed 33963794.
Backbone
  Vector backbone: attB
  Backbone size w/o insert (bp): 8100
  Total vector size (bp): 9822
  Vector type: Insect Expression
Growth in bacteria
  Bacterial resistance: Ampicillin, 100 μg/mL
  Growth temperature: 37°C
  Growth strain: DH5alpha
  Copy number: High Copy
Gene/Insert 1
  Gene/Insert name: pristinamycin repressor (alt name: PipR)
  Species: Streptomyces spp
  Insert size (bp): 609
  Tag / fusion protein: VP16 (C terminal on insert)
  Cloning method: Gateway Cloning
  Sequencing primers: 5′ Unknown
Gene/Insert 2
  Gene/Insert name: Flightin promoter (alt name: Fln)
  Species: D. melanogaster (fly)
  Insert size (bp): 572
  Cloning method: Gateway Cloning
  Sequencing primers: 5′ Unknown
Terms and licenses: Academic/Nonprofit Terms; Industry Terms: Not Available to Industry
How to cite: 907K was a gift from Omar Akbari (Addgene plasmid # 160236 ; http://n2t.net/addgene:160236 ; RRID:Addgene_160236)
