[The description below was written by a language model from this plasmid's Addgene catalogue record and pLannotate feature annotations shown in this document.]
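Description:
907K is an insect expression and germline transformation plasmid for Drosophila melanogaster, built on an attB-type backbone. It carries the driver half of a bacterially derived binary transactivation system. It is propagated in E. coli as a high-copy plasmid through a ColE1/pUC-type origin with ampicillin selection (AmpR under its own bla promoter). It retains cloning-vector remnants, including an f1 origin, lacZα and lac promoter/operator fragments, and flanking T7 and T3 promoters. The catalogue lists a total size of about 9.8 kb, which closely matches the sequenced record.

The payload is the pristinamycin repressor PipR from Streptomyces, fused at its C terminus to the herpes simplex virus VP16 activation domain. This turns the bacterial DNA-binding protein into a synthetic transcriptional activator. According to the catalogue, expression is driven by a 572 bp Drosophila Flightin (Fln) promoter. The automated feature table does not annotate either the promoter or the PipR coding region, but an unannotated stretch just upstream of the VP16 fragment is where they would be expected. Downstream of VP16 lie the SV40 small t intron and the SV40 polyadenylation signal. The small t, large T and NLS "CDS" hits in this region most likely reflect that SV40 3' cassette rather than separately expressed proteins.

A φC31 attB site allows integrase-mediated, site-specific insertion into attP landing sites in the fly genome, and the mini-white gene provides an eye-colour marker for identifying transformants. A single loxP site sits next to mini-white. The associated publication title indicates that the construct is used for spatial control of gene expression in flies, with the promoter-restricted PipR-VP16 presumably activating a separate responder transgene that carries PipR binding sites.
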