Features (pLannotate 1.2.2; 21 found; start..end, strand, type, name):
     28..456     -  rep_origin     f1 ori (sequence partly withheld): f1 bacteriophage origin of replication; arrow indicates direction of (+) strand synthesis
    461..618     -  CDS            lacZα (fragment): LacZα fragment of β-galactosidase; lacZ fragment
    621..639     +  promoter       T7 promoter: promoter for bacteriophage T7 RNA polymerase
    664..4783    +  gene           mini-white: white; This modified version of the white gene lacks part of the first intron.
   4790..4823    -  protein_bind   loxP: Cre-mediated recombination occurs in the 8-bp core sequence (GCATACAT). Cre recombinase
   6202..6585    +  CDS            VP16_HHV11 (fragment): Experimental evidence at protein level: Swiss-Prot protein existence level 1. May play a role in the aggregation of tegument proteins around nucleocapsids during virus morphogenesis. From Human herpesvirus 1 (strain 17) (HHV-1) (Human herpes simplex virus 1).
   6588..6662    +  CDS            small t antigen (fragment): SV40 (simian virus 40) small t antigen
   6664..6729    +  intron         small t intron: SV40 (simian virus 40) small t antigen intron
   6859..6879    +  CDS            SV40 NLS: nuclear localization signal of SV40 (simian virus 40) large T antigen
   6886..7020    +  CDS            LT_POVHA (fragment): Protein inferred from homology: Swiss-Prot protein existence level 3. Isoform large T antigen is a key early protein essential for both driving viral replication and inducing cellular transformation. Plays a role in viral genome replication by driving entry of quiescent cells into the cell cycle and by autoregulating the synthesis of viral early mRNA. Displays highly oncogenic activities by corrupting the host cellular checkpoint mechanisms that guard cell division and the transcription, replication, and repair of DNA. Participates in the modulation of cellular gene expression preceeding viral
   7045..7128    +  CDS            large T antigen (fragment): large T antigen from SV40 (simian virus 40)
   7151..7272    +  polyA_signal   SV40 poly(A) signal: SV40 polyadenylation signal
   7327..7396    +  protein_bind   attB: attB site for the φC31 integrase (Groth et al., 2000) phage φC31 integrase
   7615..7633    -  promoter       T3 promoter: promoter for bacteriophage T3 RNA polymerase
   7678..7694    -  protein_bind   lac operator: The lac repressor binds to the lac operator to inhibit transcription in E. coli. This inhibition can be relieved by adding lactose or isopropyl-β-D-thiogalactopyranoside (IPTG). lac repressor encoded by lacI
   7702..7732    -  promoter       lac promoter: promoter for the E. coli lac operon
   7747..7768    -  protein_bind   CAP binding site: CAP binding activates transcription in the presence of cAMP. E. coli catabolite activator protein
   7781..7873    -  CDS            lacI (fragment): lac repressor; lacI; The lac repressor binds to the lac operator to inhibit transcription in E. coli. This inhibition can be relieved by adding lactose or isopropyl-β-D-thiogalactopyranoside (IPTG).
   8056..8644    -  rep_origin     ori: high-copy-number ColE1/pMB1/pBR322/pUC origin of replication
   8815..9675    -  CDS            AmpR: β-lactamase; bla; confers resistance to ampicillin, carbenicillin, and related antibiotics
   9676..9780    -  promoter       AmpR promoter: bla
>Addgene plasmid #160236 | 907K | addgene full sequence | sequence record 315996 | Addgene NGS Result
AAATTGTAAGCGTTAATATTTTGTTAAAATTCGCGTTAAATTTTTGTTAAATCAGCTCATTTTTTAACCA
ATAGGCCGAAATCGGCAAAATCCCTTATAAATCAAAAGAATAGACCGAGATAGGGT
[37 nt withheld, positions 127-163]
AAAGAACGTGGACTCCAACGTCAAAGG
[49 nt withheld, positions 191-239]
T
[91 nt withheld, positions 241-331]
G
[124 nt withheld, positions 333-456]
CCCATTCGCCATTCAGGCTGCGCAACTGTTGGGAAGGGCGATCGGTGCGGGCCTCTTCGCTATTACGCCA
GCTGGCGAAAGGGGGATGTGCTGCAAGGCGATTAAGTTGGGTAACGCCAGGGTTTTCCCAGTCACGACGT
TGTAAAACGACGGCCAGTGAATTGTAATACGACTCACTATAGGGCGAATTGGGTACGTACCGGGCCCCTA
GTATGTATGTAAGTTAATAAAACCCATTTTTGCGGAAAGTAGATAAAAAAAACATTTTTTTTTTTTACTG
CACTGGATATCATTGAACTTATCTGATCAGTTTTAAATTTACTTCGATCCAAGGGTATTTGATGTACCAG
GTTCTTTCGATTACCTCTCACTCAAAATGACATTCCACTCAAAGTCAGCGCTGTTTGCCTCCTTCTCTGT
CCACAGAAATATCGCCGTCTCTTTCGCCGCTGCGTCCGCTATCTCTTTCGCCACCGTTTGTAGCGTTACG
TAGCGTCAATGTCCGCCTTCAGTTGCATTTTGTCAGCGGTTTCGTGACGAAGCTCCAAGCGGTTTACGCC
ATCAATTAAACACAAAGTGCTGTGCCAAAACTCCTCTCGCTTCTTATTTTTGTTTGTTTTTTGAGTGATT
GGGGTGGTGATTGGTTTTGGGTGGGTAAGCAGGGGAAAGTGTGAAAAATCCCGGCAATGGGCCAAGAGGA
TCAGGAGCTATTAATTCGCGGAGGCAGCAAACACCCATCTGCCGAGCATCTGAACAATGTGAGTAGTACA
TGTGCATACATCTTAAGTTCACTTGATCTATAGGAACTGCGATTGCAACATCAAATTGTCTGCGGCGTGA
GAACTGCGACCCACAAAAATCCCAAACCGCAATTGCACAAACAAATAGTGACACGAAACAGATTATTCTG
GTAGCTGTTCTCGCTATATAAGACAATTTTTGAGATCATATCATGATCAAGACATCTAAAGGCATTCATT
TTCGACTATATTCTTTTTTACAAAAAATATAACAACCAGATATTTTAAGCTGATCCTAGATGCACAAAAA
ATAAATAAAAGTATAAACCTACTTCGTAGGATACTTCGGGGTACTTTTTGTTCGGGGTTAGATGAGCATA
ACGCTTGTAGTTGATATTTGAGATCCCCTATCATTGCAGGGTGACAGCGGAGCGGCTTCGCAGAGCTGCA
TTAACCAGGGCTTCGGGCAGGCCAAAAACTACGGCACGCTCCGGCCACCCAGTCCGCCGGAGGACTCCGG
TTCAGGGAGCGGCCAACTAGCCGAGAACCTCACCTATGCCTGGCACAATATGGACATCTTTGGGGCGGTC
AATCAGCCGGGCTCCGGATGGCGGCAGCTGGTCAACCGGACACGCGGACTATTCTGCAACGAGCGACACA
TACCGGCGCCCAGGAAACATTTGCTCAAGAACGGTGAGTTTCTATTCGCAGTCGGCTGATCTGTGTGAAA
TCTTAATAAAGGGTCCAATTACCAATTTGAAACTCAGTTTGCGGCGTGGCCTATCCGGGCGAACTTTTGG
CCGTGATGGGCAGTTCCGGTGCCGGAAAGACGACCCTGCTGAATGCCCTTGCCTTTCGATCGCCGCAGGG
CATCCAAGTATCGCCATCCGGGATGCGACTGCTCAATGGCCAACCTGTGGACGCCAAGGAGATGCAGGCC
AGGTGCGCCTATGTCCAGCAGGATGACCTCTTTATCGGCTCCCTAACGGCCAGGGAACACCTGATTTTCC
AAGCCATGGTGCGGATGCCACGACATCTGACCTATCGGCAGCGAGTGGCCCGCGTGGATCAGGTGATCCA
GGAGCTTTCGCTCAGCAAATGTCAGCACACGATCATCGGTGTGCCCGGCAGGGTGAAAGGTCTGTCCGGC
GGAGAAAGGAAGCGTCTGGCATTCGCCTCCGAGGCTCTAACCGATCCGCCGCTTCTGATCTGCGATGAGC
CCACCTCCGGACTGGACTCCTTTACCGCCCACAGCGTCGTCCAGGTGCTGAAGAAGCTGTCGCAGAAGGG
CAAGACCGTCATCCTGACCATTCATCAGCCGTCTTCCGAGCTGTTTGAGCTCTTTGACAAGATCCTTCTG
ATGGCCGAGGGCAGGGTAGCTTTCTTGGGCACTCCCAGCGAAGCCGTCGACTTCTTTTCCTAGTGAGTTC
GATGTGTTTATTAAGGGTATCTAGTATTACATAACATCTCAACTCCTATCCAGCGTGGGTGCCCAGTGTC
CTACCAACTACAATCCGGCGGACTTTTACGTACAGGTGTTGGCCGTTGTGCCCGGACGGGAGATCGAGTC
CCGTGATCGGATCGCCAAGATATGCGACAATTTTGCCATTAGCAAAGTAGCCCGGGATATGGAGCAGTTG
TTGGCCACCAAAAATCTGGAGAAGCCACTGGAGCAGCCGGAGAATGGGTACACCTACAAGGCCACCTGGT
TCATGCAGTTCCGGGCGGTCCTGTGGCGATCCTGGCTGTCGGTGCTCAAGGAACCACTCCTCGTAAAAGT
GCGACTTATTCAGACAACGGTGAGTGGTTCCAGTGGAAACAAATGATATAACGCTTACAATTCTTGGAAA
CAAATTCGCTAGATTTTAGATAGAATTGCCTGATTCCACACCCTTCTTAGTTTTTTTCAATGAGATGTAT
AGTTTATAGTTTTGCAGAAGATAAATAAATTTCATTTAACTCGCGAATATTAATGAGATGCGAGTAACAT
TTTAATTTGCAGATGGTTGCCATCTTGATTGGCCTCATCTTTTTGGGCCAACAACTCACGCAAGTGGGTG
TGATGAATATCAACGGAGCCATCTTCCTCTTCCTGACCAACATGACCTTTCAAAACGTCTTTGCCACGAT
AAATGTAAGTCATGTTTAGAATACATTTGCATTTCAATAATTTACTAACTTTCTAATGAATCGATTCGAT
TTAGGTGTTCACCTCAGAGCTGCCAGTTTTTATGAGGGAGGCCCGAAGTCGACTTTATCGCTGTGACACA
TACTTTCTGGGCAAAACGATTGCCGAATTGCCGCTTTTTCTCACAGTGCCACTGGTCTTCACGGCGATTG
CCTATCCGATGATCGGACTGCGGGCCGGAGTGCTGCACTTCTTCAACTGCCTGGCGCTGGTCACTCTGGT
GGCCAATGTGTCAACGTCCTTCGGATATCTAATATCCTGCGCCAGCTCCTCGACCTCGATGGCGCTGTCT
GTGGGTCCGCCGGTTATCATACCATTCCTGCTCTTTGGCGGCTTCTTCTTGAACTCGGGCTCGGTGCCAG
TATACCTCAAATGGTTGTCGTACCTCTCATGGTTCCGTTACGCCAACGAGGGTCTGCTGATTAACCAATG
GGCGGACGTGGAGCCGGGCGAAATTAGCTGCACATCGTCGAACACCACGTGCCCCAGTTCGGGCAAGGTC
ATCCTGGAGACGCTTAACTTCTCCGCCGCCGATCTGCCGCTGGACTACGTGGGTCTGGCCATTCTCATCG
TGAGCTTCCGGGTGCTCGCATATCTGGCTCTAAGACTTCGGGCCCGACGCAAGGAGTAGCCGACATATAT
CCGAAATAACTGCTTGTTTTTTTTTTTTACCATTATTACCATCGTGTTTACTGTTTATTGCCCCCTCAAA
AAGCTAATGTAATTATATTTGTGCCAATAAAAACAAGATATGACCTATAGAATACAAGTATTTCCCCTTC
GAACATCCCCACAAGTAGACTTTGGATTTGTCTTCTAACCAAAAGACTTACACACCTGCATACCTTACAT
CAAAAACTCGTTTATCGCTACATAAAACACCGGGATATATTTTTTATATACATACTTTTCAAATCGCGCG
CCCTCTTCATAATTCACCTCCACCACACCACGTTTCGTAGTTGCTCTTTCGCTGTCTCCCACCCGCTCTC
CGCAACACATTCACCTTTTGTTCGACGACCTTGGAGCGACTGTCGTTAGTTCCGCGCGATTCGGTTCGCT
CAAATGGTTCCGAGTGGTTCATTTCGTCTCAATAGAAATTAGTAATAAATATTTGTATGTACAATTTATT
TGCTCCAATATATTTGTATATATTTCCCTCACAGCTATATTTATTCTAATTTAATATTATGACTTTTTAA
GGTAATTTTTTGTGACCTGTTCGGAGTGATTAGCGTTACAATTTGAACTGAAAGTGACATCCAGTGTTTG
TTCCTTGTGTAGATGCATCTCAAAAAAATGGTGGGCATAATAGTGTTGTTTATATATATCAAAAATAACA
ACTATAATAATAAGAATACATTTAATTTAGAAAATGCTTGGATTTCACTGGAACTAGGCTAGCATAACTT
CGTATAATGTATGCTATACGAAGTTATGCTAGCGGATCCGGGAATTGGGAATTGGGCAATATTTAAATGG
CCGTTCCCGTGATAGAGTAACGGTTCCTTTTTAAATAATTAAAATTCTTATTGGATTCATGATGAAACCA
AAAAAATTTTAAAATAACAAATTTAACAATTACGGTGCGGATTTCTTATGTGAACATTTATCAACTAGGA
TTCATAATCTTTAGGCTTATTCTGGAAAAAGTTAACAAGTGTTGTAACTATTTAAAATTAAGTCCGTATA
AATGAGCAAATTGTTGAAATCGATCAAATTGAGCTTAAAAGATTTATTTGACTACTTAAATTTGAATCTG
CTTACTAACTTTTTCATTGTTCCGGAACTTTTGATGCTGAAATGTGAAACTATTTAGTACATAGGTGTTA
ATAGCGTTTCGGCCAATTAAATTTAGTATGTGAGTACGCATGCCAACCTTTGTATATAGATGTTGCTTCT
CGATATATTTAGATTAAGTTTTCTAAGTGCATTTGTTTCGAGCAGCAGTTCGATCATTTAGTCTTTTTTC
CTTTATATCAGTATAAACACTATAGTAAAGGTACGGTCCCTAATTTTTCAGTGGACCCAATGTCCTAGTT
TTAGCTGCCTAGGATGGCGAAGGCAGGGCGGGAGGGGCCGCGGGACAGCGTGTGGCTGTCGGGGGAGGGG
CGGCGCGGCGGTCGCCGTGGGGGGCAGCCGTCCGGGCTCGACCGGGACCGGATCACCGGGGTCACCGTCC
GGCTGCTGGACACGGAGGGCCTGACGGGGTTCTCGATGCGCCGCCTGGCCGCCGAGCTGAACGTCACCGC
GATGTCCGTGTACTGGTACGTCGACACCAAGGACCAGTTGCTCGAGCTCGCCCTGGACGCCGTCTTCGGC
GAGCTGCGCCACCCGGACCCGGACGCCGGGCTCGACTGGCGCGAGGAACTGCGGGCCCTGGCCCGGGAGA
ACCGGGCGCTGCTGGTGCGCCACCCCTGGTCGTCCCGGCTGGTCGGCACCTACCTCAACATCGGCCCGCA
CTCGCTGGCCTTCTCCCGCGCGGTGCAGAACGTCGTGCGCCGCAGCGGGCTGCCCGCGCACCGCCTGACC
GGCGCCATCTCGGCCGTCTTCCAGTTCGTCTACGGCTACGGCACCATCGAGGGCCGCTTCCTCGCCCGGG
TGGCGGACACCGGGCTGAGTCCGGAGGAGTACTTCCAGGACTCGATGACCGCGGTGACCGAGGTGCCGGA
CACCGCGGGCGTCATCGAGGACGCGCAGGACATCATGGCGGCCCGGGGCGGCGACACCGTGGCGGAGATG
CTGGACCGGGACTTCGAGTTCGCCCTCGACCTGCTCGTCGCGGGCATCGACGCGATGGTCGAACAGGCCG
GCAGCGCCTACAGCCGCGCCCGTACCAAGAACAACTATGGCAGCACCATCGAGGGACTGCTGGACCTGCC
GGATGACGATGCCCCGGAGGAAGCCGGCCTGGCCGCCCCCCGCCTGAGCTTCCTGCCCGCCGGACACACG
CGCCGCCTGAGCACCGCCCCGCCGACCGATGTGAGCCTGGGCGACGAGCTGCACCTGGATGGAGAGGATG
TGGCAATGGCCCACGCCGACGCCCTGGACGATTTCGACCTGGATATGCTGGGCGATGGAGATAGCCCGGG
ACCGGGCTTCACGCCCCACGATAGCGCCCCGTACGGCGCCCTGGACATGGCCGACTTCGAGTTCGAGCAA
ATGTTCACCGACGCGCTGGGCATCGATGAGTATGGCGGGTAGATCTTTGTGAAGGAACCTTACTTCTGTG
GTGTGACATAATTGGACAAACTACCTACAGAGATTTAAAGCTCTAAGGTAAATATAAAATTTTTAAGTGT
ATAATGTGTTAAACTACTGATTCTAATTGTTTGTGTATTTTAGATTCCAACCTATGGAACTGATGAATGG
GAGCAGTGGTGGAATGCCTTTAATGAGGAAAACCTGTTTTGCTCAGAAGAAATGCCATCTAGTGATGATG
AGGCTACTGCTGACTCTCAACATTCTACTCCTCCAAAAAAGAAGAGAAAGGTAGAAGACCCCAAGGACTT
TCCTTCAGAATTGCTAAGTTTTTTGAGTCATGCTGTGTTTAGTAATAGAACTCTTGCTTGCTTTGCTATT
TACACCACAAAGGAAAAAGCTGCACTGCTATACAAGAAAATTATGGAAAAATATTTGATGTATAGTGCCT
TGACTAGAGATCATAATCAGCCATACCACATTTGTAGAGGTTTTACTTGCTTTAAAAAACCTCCCACACC
TCCCCCTGAACCTGAAACATAAAATGAATGGAATTGTTGTTGTTAACTTGTTTATTGCAGCTTATAATGG
TTACAAATAAAGCAATAGCATCACAAATTTCACAAATAAAGCATTTTTTTCACTGCATTCTAGTTGTGGT
TTGTCCAAACTCATCAATGTATCTTATCATGTCTGGTTCCACTCTAGAGATCCACTAGTGTCGACGATGT
AGGTCACGGTCTCGAAGCCGCGGTGCGGGTGCCAGGGCGTGCCCTTGGGCTCCCCGGGCGCGTACTCCAC
CTCACCCATCTGGTCCATCATGATGAACGGGTCGAGGTGGCGGTAGTTGATCCCGGCGAACGCGCGGCGC
ACCGGGAAGCCCTCGCCCTCGAAACCGCTGGGCGCGGTGGTCACGGTGAGCACGGGACGTGCGACGGCGT
CGGCGGGTGCGGATACGCGGGGCAGCGTCAGCGGGTTCTCGACGGTCACGGCGGGCATGTCGACACTAGT
TCTAGCCAGCTTTTGTTCCCTTTAGTGAGGGTTAATTTCGAGCTTGGCGTAATCATGGTCATAGCTGTTT
CCTGTGTGAAATTGTTATCCGCTCACAATTCCACACAACATACGAGCCGGAAGCATAAAGTGTAAAGCCT
GGGGTGCCTAATGAGTGAGCTAACTCACATTAATTGCGTTGCGCTCACTGCCCGCTTTCCAGTCGGGAAA
CCTGTCGTGCCAGCTGCATTAATGAATCGGCCAACGCGCGGGGAGAGGCGGTTTGCGTATTGGGCGCTCT
TCCGCTTCCTCGCTCACTGACTCGCTGCGCTCGGTCGTTCGGCTGCGGCGAGCGGTATCAGCTCACTCAA
AGGCGGTAATACGGTTATCCACAGAATCAGGGGATAACGCAGGAAAGAACATGTGAGCAAAAGGCCAGCA
AAAGGCCAGGAACCGTAAAAAGGCCGCGTTGCTGGCGTTTTTCCATAGGCTCCGCCCCCCTGACGAGCAT
CACAAAAATCGACGCTCAAGTCAGAGGTGGCGAAACCCGACAGGACTATAAAGATACCAGGCGTTTCCCC
CTGGAAGCTCCCTCGTGCGCTCTCCTGTTCCGACCCTGCCGCTTACCGGATACCTGTCCGCCTTTCTCCC
TTCGGGAAGCGTGGCGCTTTCTCATAGCTCACGCTGTAGGTATCTCAGTTCGGTGTAGGTCGTTCGCTCC
AAGCTGGGCTGTGTGCACGAACCCCCCGTTCAGCCCGACCGCTGCGCCTTATCCGGTAACTATCGTCTTG
AGTCCAACCCGGTAAGACACGACTTATCGCCACTGGCAGCAGCCACTGGTAACAGGATTAGCAGAGCGAG
GTATGTAGGCGGTGCTACAGAGTTCTTGAAGTGGTGGCCTAACTACGGCTACACTAGAAGAACAGTATTT
GGTATCTGCGCTCTGCTGAAGCCAGTTACCTTCGGAAAAAGAGTTGGTAGCTCTTGATCCGGCAAACAAA
CCACCGCTGGTAGCGGTGGTTTTTTTGTTTGCAAGCAGCAGATTACGCGCAGAAAAAAAGGATCTCAAGA
AGATCCTTTGATCTTTTCTACGGGGTCTGACGCTCAGTGGAACGAAAACTCACGTTAAGGGATTTTGGTC
ATGAGATTATCAAAAAGGATCTTCACCTAGATCCTTTTAAATTAAAAATGAAGTTTTAAATCAATCTAAA
GTATATATGAGTAAACTTGGTCTGACAGTTACCAATGCTTAATCAGTGAGGCACCTATCTCAGCGATCTG
TCTATTTCGTTCATCCATAGTTGCCTGACTCCCCGTCGTGTAGATAACTACGATACGGGAGGGCTTACCA
TCTGGCCCCAGTGCTGCAATGATACCGCGAGACCCACGCTCACCGGCTCCAGATTTATCAGCAATAAACC
AGCCAGCCGGAAGGGCCGAGCGCAGAAGTGGTCCTGCAACTTTATCCGCCTCCATCCAGTCTATTAATTG
TTGCCGGGAAGCTAGAGTAAGTAGTTCGCCAGTTAATAGTTTGCGCAACGTTGTTGCCATTGCTACAGGC
ATCGTGGTGTCACGCTCGTCGTTTGGTATGGCTTCATTCAGCTCCGGTTCCCAACGATCAAGGCGAGTTA
CATGATCCCCCATGTTGTGCAAAAAAGCGGTTAGCTCCTTCGGTCCTCCGATCGTTGTCAGAAGTAAGTT
GGCCGCAGTGTTATCACTCATGGTTATGGCAGCACTGCATAATTCTCTTACTGTCATGCCATCCGTAAGA
TGCTTTTCTGTGACTGGTGAGTACTCAACCAAGTCATTCTGAGAATAGTGTATGCGGCGACCGAGTTGCT
CTTGCCCGGCGTCAATACGGGATAATACCGCGCCACATAGCAGAACTTTAAAAGTGCTCATCATTGGAAA
ACGTTCTTCGGGGCGAAAACTCTCAAGGATCTTACCGCTGTTGAGATCCAGTTCGATGTAACCCACTCGT
GCACCCAACTGATCTTCAGCATCTTTTACTTTCACCAGCGTTTCTGGGTGAGCAAAAACAGGAAGGCAAA
ATGCCGCAAAAAAGGGAATAAGGGCGACACGGAAATGTTGAATACTCATACTCTTCCTTTTTCAATATTA
TTGAAGCATTTATCAGGGTTATTGTCTCATGAGCGGATACATATTTGAATGTATTTAGAAAAATAAACAA
ATAGGGGTTCCGCGCACATTTCCCCGAAAAGTGCCACCT
