>Addgene plasmid #160236 | 907K | depositor partial sequence | sequence record 310295 | PipR
ATGGCGAAGGCAGGGCGGGAGGGGCCGCGGGACAGCGTGTGGCTGTCGGGGGAGGGGCGGCGCGGCGGTC
GCCGTGGGGGGCAGCCGTCCGGGCTCGACCGGGACCGGATCACCGGGGTCACCGTCCGGCTGCTGGACAC
GGAGGGCCTGACGGGGTTCTCGATGCGCCGCCTGGCCGCCGAGCTGAACGTCACCGCGATGTCCGTGTAC
TGGTACGTCGACACCAAGGACCAGTTGCTCGAGCTCGCCCTGGACGCCGTCTTCGGCGAGCTGCGCCACC
CGGACCCGGACGCCGGGCTCGACTGGCGCGAGGAACTGCGGGCCCTGGCCCGGGAGAACCGGGCGCTGCT
GGTGCGCCACCCCTGGTCGTCCCGGCTGGTCGGCACCTACCTCAACATCGGCCCGCACTCGCTGGCCTTC
TCCCGCGCGGTGCAGAACGTCGTGCGCCGCAGCGGGCTGCCCGCGCACCGCCTGACCGGCGCCATCTCGG
CCGTCTTCCAGTTCGTCTACGGCTACGGCACCATCGAGGGCCGCTTCCTCGCCCGGGTGGCGGACACCGG
GCTGAGTCCGGAGGAGTACTTCCAGGACTCGATGACCGCGGTGACCGAGGTGCCGGACACCGCGGGCGTC
ATCGAGGACGCGCAGGACATCATGGCGGCCCGGGGCGGCGACACCGTGGCGGAGATGCTGGACCGGGACT
TCGAGTTCGCCCTCGACCTGCTCGTCGCGGGCATCGACGCGATGGTCGAACAGGCC
